Addgene plasmid #128663: pLVX-Flag-Polß(WT)-IRES-Neo
Purpose: mammalian expression of Flag-Polß(WT) protein with neomycin selection
Depositing lab: Robert Sobol. Depositing organization: University of Pittsburgh (University, School of Medicine, and Cancer Institute). Publication: HSP90 regulates DNA repair via the interaction between XRCC1 and DNA polymerase beta. Fang Q, Inanc B, Schamus S, Wang XH, Wei L, Brown AR, Svilar D, Sugrue KF, Goellner EM, Zeng X, Yates NA, Lan L, Vens C, Sobol RW. Nat Commun. 2014 Nov 26;5:5513. doi: 10.1038/ncomms6513. PubMed 25423885.
Backbone
  Vector backbone: pLVX-GWB-IRES-neo
  Backbone size w/o insert (bp): 8316
  Total vector size (bp): 9405
  Vector type: Mammalian Expression, Lentiviral
  Selectable markers: Neomycin (select with G418)
Growth in bacteria
  Bacterial resistance: Ampicillin, 100 μg/mL
  Growth temperature: 37°C
  Growth strain: NEB Stable
  Copy number: Unknown
Gene/Insert
  Gene/Insert name: PolB (alt name: DNA polymerase beta)
  Species: H. sapiens (human)
  Insert size (bp): 1038
  Mutation: Wild type
  GenBank ID: NM_002690
  Entrez Gene: POLB
  Promoter: CMV
  Tag / fusion protein: Flag (N terminal on insert)
  Cloning method: Gateway Cloning
  Sequencing primers: 5′ M13 forward for pENTR vector; 3′ M13 reverse for pENTR vector
Terms and licenses: Academic/Nonprofit Terms; Industry Terms: Not Available to Industry
How to cite: pLVX-Flag-Polß(WT)-IRES-Neo was a gift from Robert Sobol (Addgene plasmid # 128663 ; http://n2t.net/addgene:128663 ; RRID:Addgene_128663)
