[The description below was written by a language model from this plasmid's Addgene catalogue record and pLannotate feature annotations shown in this document.]
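Description:
pLVX-Flag-Polß(WT)-IRES-Neo is an HIV-1-based lentiviral expression plasmid of about 9.4 kb, built by Gateway recombination into the pLVX-GWB-IRES-neo backbone. It expresses wild-type human DNA polymerase beta (POLB) in mammalian cells. In bacteria it is maintained through a high-copy ColE1/pUC-type origin and a β-lactamase (AmpR) cassette that confers ampicillin resistance. The record lists a recombination-tolerant strain for growth, as is usual for LTR-containing plasmids. The backbone also carries remnants of lac regulatory sequence and an SV40 polyadenylation signal.

The transfer cassette lies between two HIV-1 LTR elements, both annotated by the software as truncated 5' LTRs, each preceded by a fragment with nef homology. Downstream of the first LTR are the Ψ packaging signal with a gag fragment, the Rev response element for Rev-dependent export of the genomic RNA, and the cPPT/CTS, which aids nuclear import of the reverse-transcribed genome. An internal CMV enhancer/promoter drives a bicistronic transcript. Its first open reading frame is POLB with an N-terminal Flag tag, flanked by the attB1 and attB2 sites left by Gateway cloning. The annotation tool matches the tag as a fragment of 3xFLAG, which is consistent with a short Flag epitope. An EMCV IRES then allows cap-independent translation of the neomycin phosphotransferase gene, so G418 resistance is coupled to expression of the polymerase. A WPRE downstream enhances transcript stability and expression.

Pol β is the gap-filling polymerase and dRP lyase of base-excision repair. The construct is intended for producing lentiviral particles or for direct transfection, yielding G418-selected cells that express epitope-tagged wild-type enzyme. The associated work concerns DNA repair and the interaction of Pol β with XRCC1.
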