Features (pLannotate 1.2.2; 27 found; start..end, strand, type, name):
    377..634     +  LTR            5' LTR (truncated): truncated 5' long terminal repeat (LTR) from HIV-1
    681..806     +  misc_feature   HIV-1 Ψ: packaging signal of human immunodeficiency virus type 1
    790..1128    +  CDS            HIV-1 gag (fragment): gag protein from human immunodeficiency virus 1; gag
   1303..1536    +  misc_feature   RRE: The Rev response element (RRE) of HIV-1 allows for Rev-dependent mRNA export from the nucleus to the cytoplasm.
   1913..2013    +  CDS            Rev (fragment): human immunodeficiency virus 1 (HIV-1) Rev protein; rev; enhances nuclear export of unspliced and incompletely spliced viral mRNAs
   2028..2143    +  misc_feature   cPPT/CTS: central polypurine tract and central termination sequence of HIV-1 (lacking the first T)
   2201..2504    +  enhancer       CMV enhancer: human cytomegalovirus immediate early enhancer
   2505..2708    +  promoter       CMV promoter: human cytomegalovirus (CMV) immediate early promoter
   2823..2847    +  protein_bind   attB1: mutant version of attB; recombination site for the Gateway® BP reaction BP Clonase™
   2870..2894    +  CDS            3xFLAG (fragment): three tandem FLAG® epitope tags
   2898..3902    +  CDS            POLB (sequence withheld): DPOLB_HUMAN - Experimental evidence at protein level: Swiss-Prot protein existence level 1. Repair polymerase that plays a key role in base-excision repair. Has 5'-deoxyribose-5-phosphate lyase (dRP lyase) activity that removes the 5' sugar phosphate and also acts as a DNA polymerase that adds one nucleotide to the 3' end of the arising single-nucleotide gap. Conducts 'gap-filling' DNA synthesis in a stepwise distributive fashion rather than in a processive fashion as for other DNA polymerases. From Homo sapiens (Human).
   3922..3946    -  protein_bind   attB2: mutant version of attB; recombination site for the Gateway® BP reaction BP Clonase™
   3951..3969    -  misc_feature   MCS (fragment): pBluescript multiple cloning site
   4089..4551    +  misc_feature   IRES: internal ribosome entry site (IRES) of the encephalomyocarditis virus (EMCV)
   4570..5359    +  CDS            NeoR/KanR (fragment): aminoglycoside phosphotransferase from Tn5; aph(3')-II (or nptII); confers resistance to neomycin, kanamycin, and G418 (Geneticin®)
   5373..5961    +  misc_feature   WPRE: woodchuck hepatitis virus posttranscriptional regulatory element
   5978..6496    +  CDS            nef (fragment): NEF_HV1BR - Experimental evidence at protein level: Swiss-Prot protein existence level 1. Extracellular Nef protein targets CD4(+) T-lymphocytes for apoptosis by interacting with CXCR4 surface receptors (PubMed:14990729). From Human immunodeficiency virus type 1 group M subtype B (isolate BRU/LAI) (HIV-1).
   6544..6801    +  LTR            5' LTR (truncated): truncated 5' long terminal repeat (LTR) from HIV-1
   6953..6969    -  protein_bind   lac operator: The lac repressor binds to the lac operator to inhibit transcription in E. coli. This inhibition can be relieved by adding lactose or isopropyl-β-D-thiogalactopyranoside (IPTG). lac repressor encoded by lacI
   6977..7007    -  promoter       lac promoter: promoter for the E. coli lac operon
   7022..7043    -  protein_bind   CAP binding site: CAP binding activates transcription in the presence of cAMP. E. coli catabolite activator protein
   7056..7148    -  CDS            lacI (fragment): lac repressor; lacI; The lac repressor binds to the lac operator to inhibit transcription in E. coli. This inhibition can be relieved by adding lactose or isopropyl-β-D-thiogalactopyranoside (IPTG).
   7331..7919    -  rep_origin     ori: high-copy-number ColE1/pMB1/pBR322/pUC origin of replication
   8090..8950    -  CDS            AmpR: β-lactamase; bla; confers resistance to ampicillin, carbenicillin, and related antibiotics
   8951..9055    -  promoter       AmpR promoter: bla
   9103..9237    +  polyA_signal   SV40 poly(A) signal: SV40 polyadenylation signal
   9404..329     +  CDS            nef (fragment) (across the origin): NEF_HV1BR - Experimental evidence at protein level: Swiss-Prot protein existence level 1. Extracellular Nef protein targets CD4(+) T-lymphocytes for apoptosis by interacting with CXCR4 surface receptors (PubMed:14990729). From Human immunodeficiency virus type 1 group M subtype B (isolate BRU/LAI) (HIV-1).
>Addgene plasmid #128663 | pLVX-Flag-Polß(WT)-IRES-Neo | addgene full sequence | sequence record 320879 | Addgene NGS Result
TGGAAGGGCTAATTCACTCCCAAAGAAGACAAGATATCCTTGATCTGTGGATCTACCACACACAAGGCTA
CTTCCCTGATTAGCAGAACTACACACCAGGGCCAGGGGTCAGATATCCACTGACCTTTGGATGGTGCTAC
AAGCTAGTACCAGTTGAGCCAGATAAGGTAGAAGAGGCCAATAAAGGAGAGAACACCAGCTTGTTACACC
CTGTGAGCCTGCATGGGATGGATGACCCGGAGAGAGAAGTGTTAGAGTGGAGGTTTGACAGCCGCCTAGC
ATTTCATCACGTGGCCCGAGAGCTGCATCCGGAGTACTTCAAGAACTGCTGATATCGAGCTTGCTACAAG
GGACTTTCCGCTGGGGACTTTCCAGGGAGGCGTGGCCTGGGCGGGACTGGGGAGTGGCGAGCCCTCAGAT
CCTGCATATAAGCAGCTGCTTTTTGCCTGTACTGGGTCTCTCTGGTTAGACCAGATCTGAGCCTGGGAGC
TCTCTGGCTAACTAGGGAACCCACTGCTTAAGCCTCAATAAAGCTTGCCTTGAGTGCTTCAAGTAGTGTG
TGCCCGTCTGTTGTGTGACTCTGGTAACTAGAGATCCCTCAGACCCTTTTAGTCAGTGTGGAAAATCTCT
AGCAGTGGCGCCCGAACAGGGACTTGAAAGCGAAAGGGAAACCAGAGGAGCTCTCTCGACGCAGGACTCG
GCTTGCTGAAGCGCGCACGGCAAGAGGCGAGGGGCGGCGACTGGTGAGTACGCCAAAAATTTTGACTAGC
GGAGGCTAGAAGGAGAGAGATGGGTGCGAGAGCGTCAGTATTAAGCGGGGGAGAATTAGATCGCGATGGG
AAAAAATTCGGTTAAGGCCAGGGGGAAAGAAAAAATATAAATTAAAACATATAGTATGGGCAAGCAGGGA
GCTAGAACGATTCGCAGTTAATCCTGGCCTGTTAGAAACATCAGAAGGCTGTAGACAAATACTGGGACAG
CTACAACCATCCCTTCAGACAGGATCAGAAGAACTTAGATCATTATATAATACAGTAGCAACCCTCTATT
GTGTGCATCAAAGGATAGAGATAAAAGACACCAAGGAAGCTTTAGACAAGATAGAGGAAGAGCAAAACAA
AAGTAAGACCACCGCACAGCAAGCGGCCGGCCGCTGATCTTCAGACCTGGAGGAGGAGATATGAGGGACA
ATTGGAGAAGTGAATTATATAAATATAAAGTAGTAAAAATTGAACCATTAGGAGTAGCACCCACCAAGGC
AAAGAGAAGAGTGGTGCAGAGAGAAAAAAGAGCAGTGGGAATAGGAGCTTTGTTCCTTGGGTTCTTGGGA
GCAGCAGGAAGCACTATGGGCGCAGCGTCAATGACGCTGACGGTACAGGCCAGACAATTATTGTCTGGTA
TAGTGCAGCAGCAGAACAATTTGCTGAGGGCTATTGAGGCGCAACAGCATCTGTTGCAACTCACAGTCTG
GGGCATCAAGCAGCTCCAGGCAAGAATCCTGGCTGTGGAAAGATACCTAAAGGATCAACAGCTCCTGGGG
ATTTGGGGTTGCTCTGGAAAACTCATTTGCACCACTGCTGTGCCTTGGAATGCTAGTTGGAGTAATAAAT
CTCTGGAACAGATTTGGAATCACACGACCTGGATGGAGTGGGACAGAGAAATTAACAATTACACAAGCTT
AATACACTCCTTAATTGAAGAATCGCAAAACCAGCAAGAAAAGAATGAACAAGAATTATTGGAATTAGAT
AAATGGGCAAGTTTGTGGAATTGGTTTAACATAACAAATTGGCTGTGGTATATAAAATTATTCATAATGA
TAGTAGGAGGCTTGGTAGGTTTAAGAATAGTTTTTGCTGTACTTTCTATAGTGAATAGAGTTAGGCAGGG
ATATTCACCATTATCGTTTCAGACCCACCTCCCAACCCCGAGGGGACCCGACAGGCCCGAAGGAATAGAA
GAAGAAGGTGGAGAGAGAGACAGAGACAGATCCATTCGATTAGTGAACGGATCTCGACGGTATCGCCTTT
AAAAGAAAAGGGGGGATTGGGGGGTACAGTGCAGGGGAAAGAATAGTAGACATAATAGCAACAGACATAC
AAACTAAAGAATTACAAAAACAAATTACAAAAATTCAAAATTTTCGGGTTTATTACAGGGACAGCAGAGA
TCCAGTTTATCGATAAGCTTGGGAGTTCCGCGTTACATAACTTACGGTAAATGGCCCGCCTGGCTGACCG
CCCAACGACCCCCGCCCATTGACGTCAATAATGACGTATGTTCCCATAGTAACGCCAATAGGGACTTTCC
ATTGACGTCAATGGGTGGAGTATTTACGGTAAACTGCCCACTTGGCAGTACATCAAGTGTATCATATGCC
AAGTACGCCCCCTATTGACGTCAATGACGGTAAATGGCCCGCCTGGCATTATGCCCAGTACATGACCTTA
TGGGACTTTCCTACTTGGCAGTACATCTACGTATTAGTCATCGCTATTACCATGGTGATGCGGTTTTGGC
AGTACATCAATGGGCGTGGATAGCGGTTTGACTCACGGGGATTTCCAAGTCTCCACCCCATTGACGTCAA
TGGGAGTTTGTTTTGGCACCAAAATCAACGGGACTTTCCAAAATGTCGTAACAACTCCGCCCCATTGACG
CAAATGGGCGGTAGGCGTGTACGGTGGGAGGTCTATATAAGCAGAGCTCGTTTAGTGAACCGTCAGATCG
CCTGGAGACGCCATCCACGCTGTTTTGACCTCCATAGAAGACACCGACTCTACTAGAGGATCTATTTCCG
GTGAATTCCTCGAGACTAATCAACAAGTTTGTACAAAAAAGCAGGCTCCGCGGCCGCCCCCTTCACCATG
GACTACAAAGACGATGACGATAAAGGC
[1005 nt withheld, positions 2898-3902]
TGAAAGGGTGGGCGCGCCGACCCAGCTTTCTTGTACAAAGTGGTTGATCTAGTTCTAGAGCGGCCGCGGA
TCCCGCCCCTCTCCCTCCCCCCCCCCTAACGTTACTGGCCGAAGCCGCTTGGAATAAGGCCGGTGTGCGT
TTGTCTATATGTTATTTTCCACCATATTGCCGTCTTTTGGCAATGTGAGGGCCCGGAAACCTGGCCCTGT
CTTCTTGACGAGCATTCCTAGGGGTCTTTCCCCTCTCGCCAAAGGAATGCAAGGTCTGTTGAATGTCGTG
AAGGAAGCAGTTCCTCTGGAAGCTTCTTGAAGACAAACAACGTCTGTAGCGACCCTTTGCAGGCAGCGGA
ACCCCCCACCTGGCGACAGGTGCCTCTGCGGCCAAAAGCCACGTGTATAAGATACACCTGCAAAGGCGGC
ACAACCCCAGTGCCACGTTGTGAGTTGGATAGTTGTGGAAAGAGTCAAATGGCTCTCCTCAAGCGTATTC
AACAAGGGGCTGAAGGATGCCCAGAAGGTACCCCATTGTATGGGATCTGATCTGGGGCCTCGGTGCACAT
GCTTTACATGTGTTTAGTCGAGGTTAAAAAAACGTCTAGGCCCCCCGAACCACGGGGACGTGGTTTTCCT
TTGAAAAACACGATGATAAGCTTGCCACAACCATGGCTGAACAAGATGGATTGCACGCAGGTTCTCCGGC
CGCTTGGGTGGAGAGGCTATTCGGCTATGACTGGGCACAACAGACAATCGGCTGCTCTGATGCCGCCGTG
TTCCGGCTGTCAGCGCAGGGGCGCCCGGTTCTTTTTGTCAAGACCGACCTGTCCGGTGCCCTGAATGAAC
TGCAGGACGAGGCAGCGCGGCTATCGTGGCTGGCCACGACGGGCGTTCCTTGCGCAGCTGTGCTCGACGT
TGTCACTGAAGCGGGAAGGGACTGGCTGCTATTGGGCGAAGTGCCGGGGCAGGATCTCCTGTCATCTCAC
CTTGCTCCTGCCGAGAAAGTATCCATCATGGCTGATGCAATGCGGCGGCTGCATACGCTTGATCCGGCTA
CCTGCCCATTCGACCACCAAGCGAAACATCGCATCGAGCGAGCACGTACTCGGATGGAAGCCGGTCTTGT
CGATCAGGATGATCTGGACGAAGAGCATCAGGGGCTCGCGCCAGCCGAACTGTTCGCCAGGCTCAAGGCG
CGCATGCCCGACGGCGAGGATCTCGTCGTGACCCATGGCGATGCCTGCTTGCCGAATATCATGGTGGAAA
ATGGCCGCTTTTCTGGATTCATCGACTGTGGCCGGCTGGGTGTGGCGGACCGCTATCAGGACATAGCGTT
GGCTACCCGTGATATTGCTGAAGAGCTTGGCGGCGAATGGGCTGACCGCTTCCTCGTGCTTTACGGTATC
GCCGCTCCCGATTCGCAGCGCATCGCCTTCTATCGCCTTCTTGACGAGTTCTTCTGAACGCGTCTGGAAC
AATCAACCTCTGGATTACAAAATTTGTGAAAGATTGACTGGTATTCTTAACTATGTTGCTCCTTTTACGC
TATGTGGATACGCTGCTTTAATGCCTTTGTATCATGCTATTGCTTCCCGTATGGCTTTCATTTTCTCCTC
CTTGTATAAATCCTGGTTGCTGTCTCTTTATGAGGAGTTGTGGCCCGTTGTCAGGCAACGTGGCGTGGTG
TGCACTGTGTTTGCTGACGCAACCCCCACTGGTTGGGGCATTGCCACCACCTGTCAGCTCCTTTCCGGGA
CTTTCGCTTTCCCCCTCCCTATTGCCACGGCGGAACTCATCGCCGCCTGCCTTGCCCGCTGCTGGACAGG
GGCTCGGCTGTTGGGCACTGACAATTCCGTGGTGTTGTCGGGGAAGCTGACGTCCTTTCCATGGCTGCTC
GCCTGTGTTGCCACCTGGATTCTGCGCGGGACGTCCTTCTGCTACGTCCCTTCGGCCCTCAATCCAGCGG
ACCTTCCTTCCCGCGGCCTGCTGCCGGCTCTGCGGCCTCTTCCGCGTCTTCGCCTTCGCCCTCAGACGAG
TCGGATCTCCCTTTGGGCCGCCTCCCCGCCTGGAATTAATTCTGCAGTCGAGACCTAGAAAAACATGGAG
CAATCACAAGTAGCAATACAGCAGCTACCAATGCTGATTGTGCCTGGCTAGAAGCACAAGAGGAGGAGGA
GGTGGGTTTTCCAGTCACACCTCAGGTACCTTTAAGACCAATGACTTACAAGGCAGCTGTAGATCTTAGC
CACTTTTTAAAAGAAAAGAGGGGACTGGAAGGGCTAATTCACTCCCAACGAAGACAAGATATCCTTGATC
TGTGGATCTACCACACACAAGGCTACTTCCCTGATTAGCAGAACTACACACCAGGGCCAGGGGTCAGATA
TCCACTGACCTTTGGATGGTGCTACAAGCTAGTACCAGTTGAGCCAGATAAGGTAGAAGAGGCCAATAAA
GGAGAGAACACCAGCTTGTTACACCCTGTGAGCCTGCATGGGATGGATGACCCGGAGAGAGAAGTGTTAG
AGTGGAGGTTTGACAGCCGCCTAGCATTTCATCACGTGGCCCGAGAGCTGCATCCGGAGTACTTCAAGAA
CTGCTGATATCGAGCTTGCTACAAGGGACTTTCCGCTGGGGACTTTCCAGGGAGGCGTGGCCTGGGCGGG
ACTGGGGAGTGGCGAGCCCTCAGATCCTGCATATAAGCAGCTGCTTTTTGCCTGTACTGGGTCTCTCTGG
TTAGACCAGATCTGAGCCTGGGAGCTCTCTGGCTAACTAGGGAACCCACTGCTTAAGCCTCAATAAAGCT
TGCCTTGAGTGCTTCAAGTAGTGTGTGCCCGTCTGTTGTGTGACTCTGGTAACTAGAGATCCCTCAGACC
CTTTTAGTCAGTGTGGAAAATCTCTAGCAGTAGTAGTTCATGTCATCTTATTATTCAGTATTTATAACTT
GCAAAGAAATGAATATCAGAGAGTGAGAGGCCTTGACATTGCTAGCGTTTACCGTCGACCTCTAGCTAGA
GCTTGGCGTAATCATGGTCATAGCTGTTTCCTGTGTGAAATTGTTATCCGCTCACAATTCCACACAACAT
ACGAGCCGGAAGCATAAAGTGTAAAGCCTGGGGTGCCTAATGAGTGAGCTAACTCACATTAATTGCGTTG
CGCTCACTGCCCGCTTTCCAGTCGGGAAACCTGTCGTGCCAGCTGCATTAATGAATCGGCCAACGCGCGG
GGAGAGGCGGTTTGCGTATTGGGCGCTCTTCCGCTTCCTCGCTCACTGACTCGCTGCGCTCGGTCGTTCG
GCTGCGGCGAGCGGTATCAGCTCACTCAAAGGCGGTAATACGGTTATCCACAGAATCAGGGGATAACGCA
GGAAAGAACATGTGAGCAAAAGGCCAGCAAAAGGCCAGGAACCGTAAAAAGGCCGCGTTGCTGGCGTTTT
TCCATAGGCTCCGCCCCCCTGACGAGCATCACAAAAATCGACGCTCAAGTCAGAGGTGGCGAAACCCGAC
AGGACTATAAAGATACCAGGCGTTTCCCCCTGGAAGCTCCCTCGTGCGCTCTCCTGTTCCGACCCTGCCG
CTTACCGGATACCTGTCCGCCTTTCTCCCTTCGGGAAGCGTGGCGCTTTCTCATAGCTCACGCTGTAGGT
ATCTCAGTTCGGTGTAGGTCGTTCGCTCCAAGCTGGGCTGTGTGCACGAACCCCCCGTTCAGCCCGACCG
CTGCGCCTTATCCGGTAACTATCGTCTTGAGTCCAACCCGGTAAGACACGACTTATCGCCACTGGCAGCA
GCCACTGGTAACAGGATTAGCAGAGCGAGGTATGTAGGCGGTGCTACAGAGTTCTTGAAGTGGTGGCCTA
ACTACGGCTACACTAGAAGAACAGTATTTGGTATCTGCGCTCTGCTGAAGCCAGTTACCTTCGGAAAAAG
AGTTGGTAGCTCTTGATCCGGCAAACAAACCACCGCTGGTAGCGGTGGTTTTTTTGTTTGCAAGCAGCAG
ATTACGCGCAGAAAAAAAGGATCTCAAGAAGATCCTTTGATCTTTTCTACGGGGTCTGACGCTCAGTGGA
ACGAAAACTCACGTTAAGGGATTTTGGTCATGAGATTATCAAAAAGGATCTTCACCTAGATCCTTTTAAA
TTAAAAATGAAGTTTTAAATCAATCTAAAGTATATATGAGTAAACTTGGTCTGACAGTTACCAATGCTTA
ATCAGTGAGGCACCTATCTCAGCGATCTGTCTATTTCGTTCATCCATAGTTGCCTGACTCCCCGTCGTGT
AGATAACTACGATACGGGAGGGCTTACCATCTGGCCCCAGTGCTGCAATGATACCGCGAGACCCACGCTC
ACCGGCTCCAGATTTATCAGCAATAAACCAGCCAGCCGGAAGGGCCGAGCGCAGAAGTGGTCCTGCAACT
TTATCCGCCTCCATCCAGTCTATTAATTGTTGCCGGGAAGCTAGAGTAAGTAGTTCGCCAGTTAATAGTT
TGCGCAACGTTGTTGCCATTGCTACAGGCATCGTGGTGTCACGCTCGTCGTTTGGTATGGCTTCATTCAG
CTCCGGTTCCCAACGATCAAGGCGAGTTACATGATCCCCCATGTTGTGCAAAAAAGCGGTTAGCTCCTTC
GGTCCTCCGATCGTTGTCAGAAGTAAGTTGGCCGCAGTGTTATCACTCATGGTTATGGCAGCACTGCATA
ATTCTCTTACTGTCATGCCATCCGTAAGATGCTTTTCTGTGACTGGTGAGTACTCAACCAAGTCATTCTG
AGAATAGTGTATGCGGCGACCGAGTTGCTCTTGCCCGGCGTCAATACGGGATAATACCGCGCCACATAGC
AGAACTTTAAAAGTGCTCATCATTGGAAAACGTTCTTCGGGGCGAAAACTCTCAAGGATCTTACCGCTGT
TGAGATCCAGTTCGATGTAACCCACTCGTGCACCCAACTGATCTTCAGCATCTTTTACTTTCACCAGCGT
TTCTGGGTGAGCAAAAACAGGAAGGCAAAATGCCGCAAAAAAGGGAATAAGGGCGACACGGAAATGTTGA
ATACTCATACTCTTCCTTTTTCAATATTATTGAAGCATTTATCAGGGTTATTGTCTCATGAGCGGATACA
TATTTGAATGTATTTAGAAAAATAAACAAATAGGGGTTCCGCGCACATTTCCCCGAAAAGTGCCACCTGA
CGTCGACGGATCGGGAGATCAACTTGTTTATTGCAGCTTATAATGGTTACAAATAAAGCAATAGCATCAC
AAATTTCACAAATAAAGCATTTTTTTCACTGCATTCTAGTTGTGGTTTGTCCAAACTCATCAATGTATCT
TATCATGTCTGGATCAACTGGATAACTCAAGCTAACCAAAATCATCCCAAACTTCCCACCCCATACCCTA
TTACCACTGCCAATTACCTGTGGTTTCATTTACTCTAAACCTGTGATTCCTCTGAATTATTTTCATTTTA
AAGAAATTGTATTTGTTAAATATGTACTACAAACTTAGTAGT
